Addgene plasmid #229187: lvl0-G-Gal4-VPR
Purpose: lvl 0 5 gene
Depositing lab: Ron Weiss. Depositing organization: Massachusetts Institute of Technology. Publication: A platform for rapid prototyping of synthetic gene networks in mammalian cells. Duportet X, Wroblewska L, Guye P, Li Y, Eyquem J, Rieders J, Rimchala T, Batt G, Weiss R. Nucleic Acids Res. 2014 Dec 1;42(21):13440-51. doi: 10.1093/nar/gku1082. Epub 2014 Nov 5. PubMed 25378321.
Backbone
  Vector backbone: lvl0-G [backbone]
  Vector type: Synthetic Biology
Growth in bacteria
  Bacterial resistance: Spectinomycin, 50 μg/mL
  Growth temperature: 37°C
  Growth strain: DH5alpha
  Copy number: High Copy
Gene/Insert
  Gene/Insert name: Gal4-VPR
  Species: H. sapiens (human)
  Cloning method: Restriction Enzyme; 5′ cloning site Unknown (unknown if destroyed)
Terms and licenses: Academic/Nonprofit Terms; Industry Terms: Not Available to Industry
Depositor comments: This plasmid is slightly modified from the version used in Duportet et al. 2014, but does not have any functional differences.
How to cite: lvl0-G-Gal4-VPR was a gift from Ron Weiss (Addgene plasmid # 229187 ; http://n2t.net/addgene:229187 ; RRID:Addgene_229187)
