[The description below was written by a language model from this plasmid's Addgene catalogue record and pLannotate feature annotations shown in this document.]
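Description:
lvl0-G-Gal4-VPR is a level 0 "gene" part plasmid from a modular, hierarchical assembly platform built for rapid prototyping of synthetic gene networks in mammalian cells. It is a compact (about 4.4 kb) storage and donor vector in the lvl0-G backbone, propagated in E. coli from a high-copy ColE1/pUC-type origin and selected with spectinomycin through an aadA resistance gene. An AmpR (bla) promoter lies upstream of that marker region. The short integrase and gentamicin acetyltransferase fragments annotated nearby are most likely remnants of the resistance cassette's origin rather than functional elements.

The payload is a coding sequence for Gal4-VPR, a synthetic transcriptional activator. The annotation shows the Saccharomyces cerevisiae GAL4 DNA-binding domain followed by the three components of the VPR activation module: a short hit to VP16-derived minimal activation repeats, a fragment of human RELA (NF-κB p65), and the Epstein-Barr virus Rta activation domain. Partial matches to an HA epitope tag and an attB1-like Gateway sequence fall in the linker region between the DNA-binding and activation portions, and a small lacI fragment sits just upstream. These are short fragment hits and may not be functional.

No eukaryotic promoter or polyadenylation signal is annotated, which fits a level 0 part that supplies only the gene. Such a part is meant to be combined with separate promoter and other modules into higher-level transcription units. The record does not state the flanking cloning sites. Once assembled and expressed, Gal4-VPR would be expected to strongly activate promoters carrying Gal4 binding (UAS) sites. The depositor notes that the plasmid is slightly modified from the published version, with no functional differences.
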