Features (pLannotate 1.2.2; 12 found; start..end, strand, type, name):
      1..589     +  rep_origin     ori: high-copy-number ColE1/pMB1/pBR322/pUC origin of replication
    772..821     +  CDS            lacI (fragment): lac repressor; lacI; The lac repressor binds to the lac operator to inhibit transcription in E. coli. This inhibition can be relieved by adding lactose or isopropyl-β-D-thiogalactopyranoside (IPTG).
    847..1287    +  CDS            GAL4 DNA binding domain: DNA binding domain of the GAL4 transcriptional activator; Saccharomyces cerevisiae GAL4 (truncated)
   1324..1349    +  CDS            HA (fragment): HA (human influenza hemagglutinin) epitope tag
   1396..1420    +  protein_bind   attB1: mutant version of attB; recombination site for the Gateway® BP reaction BP Clonase™
   1570..1586    +  CDS            VP96 (fragment): 6 tandem repeats of the minimal activation domain of herpes simplex virus VP16 (Cheng et al., 2013)
   1651..2430    +  CDS            RELA (fragment): TF65_HUMAN - Also known as NFKB3. Experimental evidence at protein level: Swiss-Prot protein existence level 1. NF-kappa-B is a pleiotropic transcription factor present in almost all cell types and is the endpoint of a series of signal transduction events that are initiated by a vast array of stimuli related to many biological processes such as inflammation, immunity, differentiation, cell growth, tumorigenesis and apoptosis. NF-kappa-B is a homo- or heterodimeric complex formed by the Rel-like domain- containing proteins RELA/p65, RELB, NFKB1/p105, NFKB1/p50, REL and NFKB2/p52. The heterodime
   2449..3018    +  CDS            Rta AD: transcriptional activation domain from the human herpesvirus 4 (Epstein-Barr virus) replication and transcription activator Rta/BRLF1 (Hardwick et al., 1992; Chavez et al., 2015)
   3147..3251    +  promoter       AmpR promoter: bla
   3242..3322    -  CDS            int (fragment): INT2_ECOLX - Protein inferred from homology: Swiss-Prot protein existence level 3. Putative integrase believed to be involved in the insertion of antibiotic resistance genes into plasmids and transposons. From Escherichia coli.
   3410..3466    +  CDS            GmR (fragment): gentamycin acetyltransferase; aacC1; confers resistance to gentamycin
   3473..4261    +  CDS            aadA: S3AD_ECOLX - Experimental evidence at protein level: Swiss-Prot protein existence level 1. Mediates bacterial resistance to the antibiotics streptomycin and spectinomycin. From Escherichia coli.
>Addgene plasmid #229187 | lvl0-G-Gal4-VPR | addgene full sequence | sequence record 459764 | Addgene NGS Result
TTGAGATCCTTTTTTTCTGCGCGTAATCTGCTGCTTGCAAACAAAAAAACCACCGCTACCAGCGGTGGTT
TGTTTGCCGGATCAAGAGCTACCAACTCTTTTTCCGAAGGTAACTGGCTTCAGCAGAGCGCAGATACCAA
ATACTGTTCTTCTAGTGTAGCCGTAGTTAGGCCACCACTTCAAGAACTCTGTAGCACCGCCTACATACCT
CGCTCTGCTAATCCTGTTACCAGTGGCTGCTGCCAGTGGCGATAAGTCGTGTCTTACCGGGTTGGACTCA
AGACGATAGTTACCGGATAAGGCGCAGCGGTCGGGCTGAACGGGGGGTTCGTGCACACAGCCCAGCTTGG
AGCGAACGACCTACACCGAACTGAGATACCTACAGCGTGAGCTATGAGAAAGCGCCACGCTTCCCGAAGG
GAGAAAGGCGGACAGGTATCCGGTAAGCGGCAGGGTCGGAACAGGAGAGCGCACGAGGGAGCTTCCAGGG
GGAAACGCCTGGTATCTTTATAGTCCTGTCGGGTTTCGCCACCTCTGACTTGAGCGTCGATTTTTGTGAT
GCTCGTCAGGGGGGCGGAGCCTATGGAAAAACGCCAGCAACGCGGCCTTTTTACGGTTCCTGGCCTTTTG
CTGGCCTTTTGCTCACATGTTCTTTCCTGCGTTATCCCCTGATTCTGTGGATAACCGTATTACCGCCTTT
GAGTGAGCTGATACCGCTCGCCGCAGCCGAACGACCGAGCGCAGCGAGTCAGTGAGCGAGGAAGCGGAAG
AGCGCCCAATACGCAAACCGCCTCTCCCCGCGCGTTGGCCGATTCATTAATCACTCTGTGGTCTCAAGGT
GCCACCATGAAGCTACTGTCCTCTATCGAACAAGCATGCGATATTTGCCGACTTAAAAAGCTCAAGTGCT
CCAAAGAAAAACCGAAGTGCGCCAAGTGTCTGAAGAACAACTGGGAGTGTCGCTACTCTCCCAAAACCAA
AAGGTCCCCGCTGACTAGGGCACATCTGACAGAAGTGGAATCAAGGCTAGAAAGACTGGAACAGCTATTT
CTACTGATTTTTCCTCGAGAGGACCTTGACATGATTTTGAAAATGGATTCTTTACAGGATATAAAAGCAT
TGTTAACAGGATTATTTGTACAAGATAATGTGAATAAAGATGCCGTCACAGATAGATTGGCTTCAGTGGA
GACTGATATGCCTCTAACATTGAGACAGCATAGAATAAGTGCGACATCATCATCGGAAGAGAGTAGTAAC
AAAGGTCAAAGACAGTTGACTGTATCGATGGGCCCCAAGAAGAAGAGGAAGGTGGGATCTGGCTACCCAT
ACGACGTGCCAGATTACGCCGGATCAGGTTCGCCAGGGATCCGTCGACTTGACGCGTTGATATCAACAAG
TTTGTACAAAAAAGCAGGCTACAAAGAGGCCAGCGGTTCCGGACGGGCTGACGCATTGGACGATTTTGAT
CTGGATATGCTGGGAAGTGACGCCCTCGATGATTTTGACCTTGACATGCTTGGTTCGGATGCCCTTGATG
ACTTTGACCTCGACATGCTCGGCAGTGACGCCCTTGATGATTTCGACCTGGACATGCTGATTAACTCTAG
AAGTTCCGGATCTCCGAAAAAGAAACGCAAAGTTGGTAGCCAGTACCTGCCCGACACCGACGACCGGCAC
CGGATCGAGGAAAAGCGGAAGCGGACCTACGAGACATTCAAGAGCATCATGAAGAAGTCCCCCTTCAGCG
GCCCCACCGACCCTAGACCTCCACCTAGAAGAATCGCCGTGCCCAGCAGATCCAGCGCCAGCGTGCCAAA
ACCTGCCCCCCAGCCTTACCCCTTCACCAGCAGCCTGAGCACCATCAACTACGACGAGTTCCCTACCATG
GTGTTCCCCAGCGGCCAGATCTCTCAGGCCTCTGCTCTGGCTCCAGCCCCTCCTCAGGTGCTGCCTCAGG
CTCCTGCTCCTGCACCAGCTCCAGCCATGGTGTCTGCACTGGCTCAGGCACCAGCACCCGTGCCTGTGCT
GGCTCCTGGACCTCCACAGGCTGTGGCTCCACCAGCCCCTAAACCTACACAGGCCGGCGAGGGCACACTG
TCTGAAGCTCTGCTGCAGCTGCAGTTCGACGACGAGGATCTGGGAGCCCTGCTGGGAAACAGCACCGATC
CTGCCGTGTTCACCGACCTGGCCAGCGTGGACAACAGCGAGTTCCAGCAGCTGCTGAACCAGGGCATCCC
TGTGGCCCCTCACACCACCGAGCCCATGCTGATGGAATACCCCGAGGCCATCACCCGGCTCGTGACAGGC
GCTCAGAGGCCTCCTGATCCAGCTCCTGCCCCTCTGGGAGCACCAGGCCTGCCTAATGGACTGCTGTCTG
GCGACGAGGACTTCAGCTCTATCGCCGATATGGATTTCTCAGCCTTGCTGGGCTCTGGCAGCGGCAGCCG
GGATTCCAGGGAAGGGATGTTTTTGCCGAAGCCTGAGGCCGGCTCCGCTATTAGTGACGTGTTTGAGGGC
CGCGAGGTGTGCCAGCCAAAACGAATCCGGCCATTTCATCCTCCAGGAAGTCCATGGGCCAACCGCCCAC
TCCCCGCCAGCCTCGCACCAACACCAACCGGTCCAGTACATGAGCCAGTCGGGTCACTGACCCCGGCACC
AGTCCCTCAGCCACTGGATCCAGCGCCCGCAGTGACTCCCGAGGCCAGTCACCTGTTGGAGGATCCCGAT
GAAGAGACGAGCCAGGCTGTCAAAGCCCTTCGGGAGATGGCCGATACTGTGATTCCCCAGAAGGAAGAGG
CTGCAATCTGTGGCCAAATGGACCTTTCCCATCCGCCCCCAAGGGGCCATCTGGATGAGCTGACAACCAC
ACTTGAGTCCATGACCGAGGATCTGAACCTGGACTCACCCCTGACCCCGGAATTGAACGAGATTCTGGAT
ACCTTCCTGAACGACGAGTGCCTCTTGCATGCCATGCATATCAGCACAGGACTGTCCATCTTCGACACAT
CTCTGTTTTGAGCTTTGAGACCACGAAGTGGCTCTTCAGTGGACGAAAGGGCCTCGTGATACGCCTATTT
TTATAGGTTAATGTCATGATAATAATGGTTTCTTAGACGTCAGGTGGCACTTTTCGGGGAAATGTGCGCG
GAACCCCTATTTGTTTATTTTTCTAAATACATTCAAATATGTATCCGCTCATGAGACAATAACCCTGATA
AATGCTTCAATAATATTGAAAAAGGAAGAGTATGCGCTCACGCAACTGGTCCAGAACCTTGACCGAACGC
AGCGGTGGTAACGGCGCAGTGGCGGTTTTCATGGCTTGTTATGACTGTTTTTTTTTGGGGTACAGTCTAT
GCCTCGGGCATCCAAGCAGCAAGCGCGTTACGCCGTGGGTCGATGTTTGATGTTATGGAGCAGCAACGAT
GTTACGCAGCAGGGCAGTCGCCCTAAAACAAAGTTAAACATCATGAGGGAAGCGGTGATCGCCGAAGTAT
CGACTCAACTATCAGAGGTAGTTGGCGTCATCGAGCGCCATCTCGAACCGACGTTGCTGGCCGTACATTT
GTACGGCTCCGCAGTGGATGGCGGCCTGAAGCCACACAGCGATATTGATTTGCTGGTTACGGTGACCGTA
AGGCTTGATGAAACAACGCGGCGAGCTTTGATCAACGACCTTTTGGAAACTTCGGCTTCCCCTGGAGAGA
GCGAGATTCTCCGCGCTGTAGAAGTCACCATTGTTGTGCACGACGACATCATTCCGTGGCGTTATCCAGC
TAAGCGCGAACTGCAATTTGGAGAATGGCAGCGCAATGACATTCTTGCAGGTATCTTCGAGCCAGCCACG
ATCGACATTGATCTGGCTATCTTGCTGACAAAAGCAAGAGAACATAGCGTTGCCTTGGTAGGTCCAGCGG
CGGAGGAACTCTTTGATCCGGTTCCTGAACAGGATCTATTTGAGGCGCTAAATGAAACCTTAACGCTATG
GAACTCGCCGCCCGACTGGGCTGGCGATGAGCGAAATGTAGTGCTTACGTTGTCCCGCATTTGGTACAGC
GCAGTAACCGGCAAAATCGCGCCGAAGGATGTCGCTGCCGACTGGGCAATGGAGCGCCTGCCGGCCCAGT
ATCAGCCCGTCATACTTGAAGCTAGACAGGCTTATCTTGGACAAGAAGAAGATCGCTTGGCCTCGCGCGC
AGATCAGTTGGAAGAATTTGTCCATTACGTAAAAGGCGAGATCACCAAGGTAGTCGGCAAATAACTGTCA
GACCAAGTTTACTCATATATACTTTAGATTGATTTAAAACTTCATTTTTAATTTAAAAGGATCTAGGTGA
AGATCCTTTTTGATAATCTCATGACCAAAATCCCTTAACGTGAGTTTTCGTTCCACTGAGCGTCAGACCC
CGTAGAAAAGATCAAAGGATCTTC
